Addgene plasmid #108930: pIRESh-GFPII-MB-Dlk1
Purpose: GFP-tagged vector expressing membrane-bound Dlk1
Depositing lab: Anne Ferguson-Smith. Publication: Postnatal loss of Dlk1 imprinting in stem cells and niche astrocytes regulates neurogenesis. Ferron SR, Charalambous M, Radford E, McEwen K, Wildner H, Hind E, Morante-Redolat JM, Laborda J, Guillemot F, Bauer SR, Farinas I, Ferguson-Smith AC. Nature. 2011 Jul 20;475(7356):381-5. doi: 10.1038/nature10229. PubMed 21776083.
Backbone
  Vector backbone: pIRESh-GFPII
  Backbone manufacturer: Invitrogen
  Vector type: Mammalian Expression
Growth in bacteria
  Bacterial resistance: Kanamycin, 50 μg/mL
  Growth temperature: 37°C
  Growth strain: DH5alpha
  Copy number: Unknown
Gene/Insert
  Gene/Insert name: Dlk1 (alt name: Notch ligand Delta-like homologue 1)
  Species: M. musculus (mouse)
  Mutation: lacks coding sequence for the juxtamembrane motif, amino acids 231-305, that is the substrate for cleavage and so represents Dlk1C
  Entrez Gene: Dlk1 (a.k.a. DLK-1, DlkI, FA1, Ly107, Peg9, SCP1, ZOG, pG2, pref-1)
  Tag / fusion protein: GFPII
  Cloning method: Unknown
  Sequencing primers: 5′ unknown
Terms and licenses: Academic/Nonprofit Terms; Industry Terms: Not Available to Industry
How to cite: pIRESh-GFPII-MB-Dlk1 was a gift from Anne Ferguson-Smith (Addgene plasmid # 108930 ; http://n2t.net/addgene:108930 ; RRID:Addgene_108930)
