[The description below was written by a language model from this plasmid's Addgene catalogue record and pLannotate feature annotations shown in this document.]
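Description:
pIRESh-GFPII-MB-Dlk1 is a 6.6 kb mammalian expression plasmid built on the pIRESh-GFPII backbone. It expresses a membrane-bound form of mouse Dlk1 (Delta-like homologue 1, also known as Pref-1) together with a green fluorescent reporter. It is propagated in E. coli through a high-copy ColE1/pUC-type origin and selected with kanamycin. Resistance comes from a Tn5 NeoR/KanR gene that sits downstream of both a bacterial bla promoter and the SV40 early promoter/origin and ends in an HSV TK polyadenylation signal. The same cassette should therefore allow G418 selection in mammalian cells. An f1 origin is also present, and the SV40 origin would permit episomal replication in cells expressing large T antigen.

The expression unit is driven by the CMV immediate-early enhancer/promoter; the short promoter and LTR fragments annotated in this region are most likely partial matches within it. The Dlk1 coding sequence is annotated as a fragment, consistent with the recorded deletion of amino acids 231–305. This juxtamembrane motif is the substrate for cleavage, so the protein stays tethered to the membrane and represents the Dlk1C isoform. A partial FLAG match lies just downstream of the insert, but the record does not state whether it is fused in frame. An EMCV IRES then directs translation of humanized Renilla GFP (hrGFP) from the same transcript, which terminates at a bGH poly(A) signal. Although the catalogue lists GFPII as a tag, the feature layout indicates a bicistronic arrangement in which GFP marks transfected cells as a separate protein rather than a Dlk1 fusion. T7 and T3 promoters flank the cassette.

The associated study concerns Dlk1 imprinting in postnatal neurogenesis. The construct suits experiments that separate the effects of membrane-bound Dlk1 from those of the secreted form.
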