Features (pLannotate 1.2.2; 22 found; start..end, strand, type, name):
     48..107     +  rep_origin     RSF ori (fragment): Plasmids containing the RSF 1030 origin of replication can be propagated in E. coli cells that contain additional plasmids with compatible origins.
    145..524     +  enhancer       CMV enhancer: human cytomegalovirus immediate early enhancer
    597..614     -  promoter       CMV promoter (fragment): human cytomegalovirus (CMV) immediate early promoter
    684..728     +  promoter       CMVd3 promoter: truncated human cytomegalovirus (CMV) immediate early promoter that yields strongly reduced expression relative to the full-length promoter
    724..757     +  LTR            5' LTR (truncated) (fragment): truncated 5' long terminal repeat (LTR) from HIV-1
    773..791     +  promoter       T7 promoter: promoter for bacteriophage T7 RNA polymerase
   1003..1932    +  CDS            Dlk1 (fragment): DLK1_MOUSE - Also known as Dlk, Pref1, Scp-1. Experimental evidence at protein level: Swiss-Prot protein existence level 1. May have a role in neuroendocrine differentiation. Inhibits adipocyte differentiation. From Mus musculus (Mouse).
   1957..1977    +  CDS            FLAG (fragment): FLAG® epitope tag, followed by an enterokinase cleavage site
   2061..2633    +  misc_feature   IRES: internal ribosome entry site (IRES) of the encephalomyocarditis virus (EMCV)
   2639..3358    +  CDS            hrGFP: humanized Renilla green fluorescent protein mammalian codon-optimized
   3389..3407    -  promoter       T3 promoter: promoter for bacteriophage T3 RNA polymerase
   3433..3639    +  polyA_signal   bGH poly(A) signal: bovine growth hormone polyadenylation signal
   3680..4108    -  rep_origin     f1 ori (sequence partly withheld): f1 bacteriophage origin of replication; arrow indicates direction of (+) strand synthesis
   4135..4237    +  promoter       AmpR promoter: bla
   4282..4353    +  promoter       SV40 promoter (fragment): SV40 enhancer and early promoter
   4354..4425    +  promoter       SV40 promoter (fragment): SV40 enhancer and early promoter
   4429..4563    +  rep_origin     SV40 ori: SV40 origin of replication
   4612..5406    +  CDS            NeoR/KanR: aminoglycoside phosphotransferase from Tn5; aph(3')-II (or nptII); confers resistance to neomycin, kanamycin, and G418 (Geneticin®)
   5427..5579    +  CDS            ble (fragment): BLE_KLEPN - Experimental evidence at protein level: Swiss-Prot protein existence level 1. Binding protein with a strong affinity to the bleomycin family of antibiotics. Binds to CL990; an antimitotic-antibiotic compound. From Klebsiella pneumoniae.
   5638..5685    +  polyA_signal   HSV TK poly(A) signal: herpes simplex virus thymidine kinase polyadenylation signal (Cole and Stacy, 1985)
   5776..5792    -  polyA_signal   bGH poly(A) signal (fragment): bovine growth hormone polyadenylation signal
   6014..6602    +  rep_origin     ori: high-copy-number ColE1/pMB1/pBR322/pUC origin of replication
>Addgene plasmid #108930 | pIRESh-GFPII-MB-Dlk1 | addgene full sequence | sequence record 241029 | Addgene NGS Result
AACGCCAGCAACGCGGCCTTTTTACGGTTCCTGGCCTTTTGCTGGCCTTTTGCTCACATGTTCTTTCCTG
CGTTATCCCCTGATTCTGTGGATAACCGTATTACCGCCAGGCGCGCCGCGATGTACGGGCCAGATTTACG
CGTTGACATTGATTATTGACTAGTTATTAATAGTAATCAATTACGGGGTCATTAGTTCATAGCCCATATA
TGGAGTTCCGCGTTACATAACTTACGGTAAATGGCCCGCCTGGCTGACCGCCCAACGACCCCCGCCCATT
GACGTCAATAATGACGTATGTTCCCATAGTAACGCCAATAGGGACTTTCCATTGACGTCAATGGGTGGAG
TATTTACGGTAAACTGCCCACTTGGCAGTACATCAAGTGTATCATATGCCAAGTACGCCCCCTATTGACG
TCAATGACGGTAAATGGCCCGCCTGGCATTATGCCCAGTACATGACCTTATGGGACTTTCCTACTTGGCA
GTACATCTACGTATTAGTCATCGCTATTACCATGGTGATGCGGTTTTGGCAGTACATCAATGGGCGTGGA
TAGCGGTTTGACTCACGGGGATTTCCAAGTCTCCACCCCATTGACGTCAATGGGAGTTTGTTTTGGCACC
AAAATCAACGGGACTTTCCAAAATGTCGTAACAACTCCGCCCCATTGAAGCAAATGGGCGGTAGGCGTGT
ACGGTGGGAGGTCTATATAAGCAGAGCTCTCTGGCTAACTAGAGAACCCACTGCTTACTGGCTTATCGAA
ATTAATACGACTCACTATAGGGAGACCCAAGCTTCTGGAGGCCCGGGCTTTCAGGGTACCGAAGAAGGAT
CCAAGGAGGAATTCGGCACGAGGCGCCCCGGTGCAACCCTGGCTTTCTTCCCGCTGGACGCCCGTGCCCC
CTTCGTGGTCCGCAACCAGAAGCCCAGCGCAGCCCCCGGAGCAGCCCCTGCACCGCCTCCGCTCCCCGGA
CCGCGACCCAGGCCGCCCCGAGATGATCGCGACCGGAGCCCTCCTGCGCGTCCTCTTGCTCCTGCTGGCT
TTCGGCCACAGCACCTATGGGGCTGAATGCGACCCACCCTGTGACCCCCAGTATGGATTCTGCGAGGCTG
ACAATGTCTGCAGGTGCCATGTTGGCTGGGAGGGTCCCCTCTGTGACAAGTGTGTAACTGCCCCTGGCTG
TGTCAATGGAGTCTGCAAGGAACCATGGCAGTGCATCTGCAAGGATGGCTGGGACGGGAAATTCTGCGAA
ATAGACGTTCGGGCTTGCACCTCAACCCCCTGCGCCAACAATGGAACTTGCGTGGACCTGGAGAAAGGCC
AGTACGAATGCTCCTGCACACCTGGGTTCTCTGGAAAGGACTGCCAGCACAAGGCTGGGCCCTGCGTGAT
CAATGGTTCTCCCTGCCAGCACGGAGGCGCCTGCGTGGATGATGAGGGCCAGGCCTCGCATGCTTCCTGC
CTGTGCCCCCCTGGCTTCTCAGGCAACTTCTGTGAGATCGTAGCCGCAACCAACAGCTGTACCCCTAACC
CATGCGAGAACGATGGCGTCTGCACCGACATCGGGGGTGACTTCCGTTGCCGCTGCCCAGCTGGATTCGT
CGACAAGACCTGCAGCCGCCCGGTGAGCAACTGCGCCAGTGGCCCGTGCCAGAACGGGGGCACCTGCCTC
CAGCACACCCAGGCCATCTGCTTCACCATCCTGGGCGTGCTCACCAGCCTGGTGGTGCTGGGCACCGTGG
CCATCGTCTTTCTCAACAAGTGCGAAACCTGGGTGTCCAACCTGCGCTACAACCACATGCTTCGCAAGAA
GAAGAACCTCCTGTTGCAGTATAACAGCGGCGAGGAGCTGGCGGTCAATATCATCTTCCCCGAGAAGATT
GACATGACCACTTTCAACAAGGAGGCTGGTGATGAGGAGATCATCCATCACACTGGCGGCCGCGACTACA
AGGATGACGATGACAAGGATTACAAAGACGACGATGATAAGGACTATAAGGATGATGACGACAAATAATA
GCAATTCCTCGACGACTGCATAGGGTTACCCCCCTCTCCCTCCCCCCCCCCTAACGTTACTGGCCGAAGC
CGCTTGGAATAAGGCCGGTGTGCGTTTGTCTATATGTTATTTTCCACCATATTGCCGTCTTTTGGCAATG
TGAGGGCCCGGAAACCTGGCCCTGTCTTCTTGACGAGCATTCCTAGGGGTCTTTCCCCTCTCGCCAAAGG
AATGCAAGGTCTGTTGAATGTCGTGAAGGAAGCAGTTCCTCTGGAAGCTTCTTGAAGACAAACAACGTCT
GTAGCGACCCTTTGCAGGCAGCGGAACCCCCCACCTGGCGACAGGTGCCTCTGCGGCCAAAAGCCACGTG
TATAAGATACACCTGCAAAGGCGGCACAACCCCAGTGCCACGTTGTGAGTTGGATAGTTGTGGAAAGAGT
CAAATGGCTCTCCTCAAGCGTATTCAACAAGGGGCTGAAGGATGCCCAGAAGGTACCCCATTGTATGGGA
TCTGATCTGGGGCCTCGGTGCACATGCTTTACATGTGTTTAGTCGAGGTTAAAAAACGTCTAGGCCCCCC
GAACCACGGGGACGTGGTTTTCCTTTGAAAAACACGATGATAATGACCATGGTGAGCAAGCAGATCCTGA
AGAACACCGGCCTGCAGGAGATCATGAGCTTCAAGGTGAACCTGGAGGGCGTGGTGAACAACCACGTGTT
CACCATGGAGGGCTGCGGCAAGGGCAACATCCTGTTCGGCAACCAGCTGGTGCAGATCCGCGTGACCAAG
GGCGCCCCCCTGCCCTTCGCCTTCGACATCCTGAGCCCCGCCTTCCAGTACGGCAACCGCACCTTCACCA
AGTACCCCGAGGACATCAGCGACTTCTTCATCCAGAGCTTCCCCGCCGGCTTCGTGTACGAGCGCACCCT
GCGCTACGAGGACGGCGGCCTGGTGGAGATCCGCAGCGACATCAACCTGATCGAGGGGATGTTCGTGTAC
CGCGTGGAGTACAAGGGCCGCAACTTCCCCAACGACGGCCCCGTGATGAAGAAGACCATCACCGGCCTGC
AGCCCAGCTTCGAGGTGGTGTACATGAACGACGGCGTGCTGGTGGGCCAGGTGATCCTGGTGTACCGCCT
GAACAGCGGCAAGTTCTACAGCTGCCACATGCGCACCCTGATGAAGAGCAAGGGCGTGGTGAAGGACTTC
CCCGAGTACCACTTCATCCAGCACCGCCTGGAGAAGACCTACGTGGAGGACGGCGGCTTCGTAGAGCAGC
ACGAGACCGCCATCGCCCAGCTGACCAGCCTGGGCAAGCCCCTGGGCAGCCTGCACGAGTGGGTGTAAGC
TCGAGCATGCATCTAGAGGGCCCTATTCCCTTTAGTGAGGGTTAATTGCTAGAGCTCGCTGATCAGCCTC
GACTGTGCCTTCTAGTTGCCAGCCATCTGTTGTTTGCCCCTCCCCCGTGCCTTCCTTGACCCTGGAAGGT
GCCACTCTCACTGTCCTTTCCTAATAAAATGAGGAAATTGCATCGCATTGTCTGAGTAGGTGTCATTCTA
TTCTGGGGGGTGGGGTGGGGCAGGACAGCAAGGGGGAGGATTGGGAAGACAATAGCAGGCATGCTGGGGC
GCCGGCGCGCGTAAATTGTAAGCGTTAATATTTTGTTAAAATTCGCGTTAAATTTTTGTTAAATCAGCTC
ATTTTTTAACCAATAGGCCGAAATCGGCAAAATCCCTTATAAATCAAAAGAATAGACCGAGATAGGGT
[37 nt withheld, positions 3779-3815]
AAAGAACGTGGACTCCAACGTCAAAGG
[49 nt withheld, positions 3843-3891]
T
[91 nt withheld, positions 3893-3983]
G
[124 nt withheld, positions 3985-4108]
CAGGTGGCACTTTTCGGGGAAATGTGCGCGGAACCCCTATTTGTTTATTTTTCTAAATACATTCAAATAT
GTATCCGCTCATGAGACAATAACCCTGATAAATGCTTCAATAATATTGAAAAAGGAAGAATCCTGAGGCG
GAAAGAACCAGCTGTGGAATGTGTGTCAGTTAGGGTGTGGAAAGTCCCCAGGCTCCCCAGCAGGCAGAAG
TATGCAAAGCATGCATCTCAATTAGTCAGCAACCAGGTGTGGAAAGTCCCCAGGCTCCCCAGCAGGCAGA
AGTATGCAAAGCATGCATCTCAATTAGTCAGCAACCATAGTCCCGCCCCTAACTCCGCCCAGTTCCGCCC
ATTCTCCGCCCCATGGCTGACTAATTTTTTTTATTTATGCAGAGGCCGAGGCCGCCTCGGCCTCTGAGCT
ATTCCAGAAGTAGTGAGGAGGCTTTTTTGGAGGCCTAGGCTTTTGCAAAGATCGATCAAGAGACAGGATG
AGGATCGTTTCGCATGATTGAACAAGATGGATTGCACGCAGGTTCTCCGGCCGCTTGGGTGGAGAGGCTA
TTCGGCTATGACTGGGCACAACAGACAATCGGCTGCTCTGATGCCGCCGTGTTCCGGCTGTCAGCGCAGG
GGCGCCCGGTTCTTTTTGTCAAGACCGACCTGTCCGGTGCCCTGAATGAACTGCAAGACGAGGCAGCGCG
GCTATCGTGGCTGGCCACGACGGGCGTTCCTTGCGCAGCTGTGCTCGACGTTGTCACTGAAGCGGGAAGG
GACTGGCTGCTATTGGGCGAAGTGCCGGGGCAGGATCTCCTGTCATCTCACCTTGCTCCTGCCGAGAAAG
TATCCATCATGGCTGATGCAATGCGGCGGCTGCATACGCTTGATCCGGCTACCTGCCCATTCGACCACCA
AGCGAAACATCGCATCGAGCGAGCACGTACTCGGATGGAAGCCGGTCTTGTCGATCAGGATGATCTGGAC
GAAGAACATCAGGGGCTCGCGCCAGCCGAACTGTTCGCCAGGCTCAAGGCGAGCATGCCCGACGGCGAGG
ATCTCGTCGTGACCCATGGCGATGCCTGCTTGCCGAATATCATGGTGGAAAATGGCCGCTTTTCTGGATT
CATCGACTGTGGCCGGCTGGGTGTGGCGGACCGCTATCAGGACATAGCGTTGGCTACCCGTGATATTGCT
GAAGAACTTGGCGGCGAATGGGCTGACCGCTTCCTCGTGCTTTACGGTATCGCCGCTCCCGATTCGCAGC
GCATCGCCTTCTATCGCCTTCTTGACGAGTTCTTCTGAGCGGGACTCTGGGGTTCGAAATGACCGACCAA
GCGACGCCCAACCTGCCATCACGAGATTTCGATTCCACCGCCGCCTTCTATGAAAGGTTGGGCTTCGGAA
TCGTTTTCCGGGACGCCGGCTGGATGATCCTCCAGCGCGGGGATCTCATGCTGGAGTTCTTCGCCCACCC
TAGGGGGAGGCTAACTGAAACACGGAAGGAGACAATACCGGAAGGAACCCGCGCTATGACGGCAATAAAA
AGACAGAATAAAACGCACGGTGTTGGGTCGTTTGTTCATAAACGCGGGGTTCGGTCCCAGGGCTGGCACT
CTGTCGATACCCCACCGAGACCCCATTGGGGCCAATACGCCCGCGTTTCTTCCTTTTCCCCACCCCACCC
CCCAAGTTCGGGTGAAGGCCCAGGGCTCGCAGCCAACGTCGGGGCGGCAGGCCCTGCCATAGCCTCAGGT
TACTCATATATACTTTAGATTGATTTAAAACTTCATTTTTAATTTAAAAGGATCTAGGTGAAGATCCTTT
TTGATAATCTCATGACCAAAATCCCTTAACGTGAGTTTTCGTTCCACTGAGCGTCAGACCCCGTAGAAAA
GATCAAAGGATCTTCTTGAGATCCTTTTTTTCTGCGCGTAATCTGCTGCTTGCAAACAAAAAAACCACCG
CTACCAGCGGTGGTTTGTTTGCCGGATCAAGAGCTACCAACTCTTTTTCCGAAGGTAACTGGCTTCAGCA
GAGCGCAGATACCAAATACTGTTCTTCTAGTGTAGCCGTAGTTAGGCCACCACTTCAAGAACTCTGTAGC
ACCGCCTACATACCTCGCTCTGCTAATCCTGTTACCAGTGGCTGCTGCCAGTGGCGATAAGTCGTGTCTT
ACCGGGTTGGACTCAAGACGATAGTTACCGGATAAGGCGCAGCGGTCGGGCTGAACGGGGGGTTCGTGCA
CACAGCCCAGCTTGGAGCGAACGACCTACACCGAACTGAGATACCTACAGCGTGAGCTATGAGAAAGCGC
CACGCTTCCCGAAGGGAGAAAGGCGGACAGGTATCCGGTAAGCGGCAGGGTCGGAACAGGAGAGCGCACG
AGGGAGCTTCCAGGGGGAAACGCCTGGTATCTTTATAGTCCTGTCGGGTTTCGCCACCTCTGACTTGAGC
GTCGATTTTTGTGATGCTCGTCAGGGGGGCGGAGCCTATGGAAA
